Addgene plasmid #165046: pJAID6A
Purpose: Integrative expression of yEGFP and rice auxin receptor gene OsTIR1. OsTIR1 is codon-optimised for expression in S. cerevisiae
Depositing lab: Claudia Vickers. Depositing organization: University of Queensland. Publication: Auxin-mediated protein depletion for metabolic engineering in terpene-producing yeast. Lu Z, Peng B, Ebert BE, Dumsday G, Vickers CE. Nat Commun. 2021 Feb 16;12(1):1051. doi: 10.1038/s41467-021-21313-1. PubMed 33594068.
Backbone
  Vector backbone: pUC19
  Vector type: Yeast Expression
Growth in bacteria
  Bacterial resistance: Ampicillin, 100 μg/mL
  Growth temperature: 37°C
  Growth strain: DH5alpha
  Copy number: High Copy
Gene/Insert
  Gene/Insert name: P-URA3>KlURA3>TAgTEF1-P-TEF1>yEGFP>T-PGK1-P-ACS2>OsTIR1opt>T-URA3
  Species: Other
  Mutation: WT
  Cloning method: Gibson Cloning
Terms and licenses: Academic/Nonprofit Terms; Industry Terms: Not Available to Industry
How to cite: pJAID6A was a gift from Claudia Vickers (Addgene plasmid # 165046 ; http://n2t.net/addgene:165046 ; RRID:Addgene_165046)
