[The description below was written by a language model from this plasmid's Addgene catalogue record and the feature table of its GenBank file.]
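Description:
pJAID6A is a 7.9 kb yeast integrative expression plasmid built on a pUC19 backbone by Gibson assembly. In E. coli it is maintained at high copy through the ColE1/pUC origin and selected with ampicillin via the bla gene. Residual lacZ-region elements (lac promoter, operator, CAP site) and standard M13 primer sites flank the insert. No yeast replication origin or centromere is annotated, consistent with its stated purpose of delivering genes by chromosomal integration rather than episomal maintenance.

The insert consists of three units in series. The first is a Kluyveromyces lactis URA3 marker (KlURA3) placed after URA3 promoter sequence and followed by the Ashbya gossypii TEF1 terminator, which provides uracil prototrophy selection in ura3 strains. The second is a yeast-enhanced GFP (yEGFP) driven by the S. cerevisiae TEF1 promoter and terminated by the PGK1 terminator. The third is the rice auxin receptor gene OsTIR1, codon-optimised for S. cerevisiae, expressed from the ACS2 promoter and ending in the URA3 terminator. Having URA3 promoter and terminator sequences at the two ends of the cassette suggests they serve as homology arms for the URA3 locus, although the record does not state the integration site. The feature table annotates OsTIR1, the TEF1 promoter, yeGFP and the PGK1 terminator, but not KlURA3 or the ACS2 promoter. It also shows a single loxP site upstream of the TEF1 promoter, whose role is not explained.

OsTIR1 is an F-box protein that, in the presence of auxin, recruits proteins carrying an auxin-inducible degron to a ubiquitin ligase for degradation. The plasmid therefore installs the receptor half of an auxin-inducible degron system together with a constitutive GFP reporter, and it was developed for auxin-mediated protein depletion in metabolic engineering of terpene-producing yeast.
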