LOCUS       Exported 7868 bp ds-DNA circular SYN 13-MAY-2021
DEFINITION  Integrative expression of yEGFP and rice auxin receptor gene OsTIR1.
            OsTIR1 is codon-optimised for expression in S. cerevisiae.
ACCESSION   .
VERSION     .
KEYWORDS    pJAID6A
SOURCE      synthetic DNA construct
  ORGANISM  synthetic DNA construct
REFERENCE   1 (bases 1 to 7868)
  TITLE     Vickers lab yeast integrative expression plasmids
REFERENCE   2 (bases 1 to 7868)
  AUTHORS   .
  TITLE     Direct Submission
  JOURNAL   Exported May 13, 2021 from SnapGene Server 1.1.58
            http://www.snapgene.com
FEATURES             Location/Qualifiers
     source          1..7868
                     /organism="synthetic DNA construct"
                     /mol_type="other DNA"
     CDS             9..1736
                     /codon_start=1
                     /product="rice transport inhibitor response 1 protein"
                     /label=OsTIR1
                     /note="F-box protein that mediates auxin-dependent
                     interaction of a ubiquitin ligase with an auxin-inducible
                     degron (Tan et al., 2007)"
                     /translation="MTYFPEEVVEHIFSFLPAQRDRNTVSLVCKVWYEIERLSRRGVFV
                     GNCYAVRAGRVAARFPNVRALTVKGKPHFADFNLVPPDWGGYAGPWIEAAARGCHGLEE
                     LRMKRMVVSDESLELLARSFPRFRALVLISCEGFSTDGLAAVASHCKLLRELDLQENEV
                     EDRGPRWLSCFPDSCTSLVSLNFACIKGEVNAGSLERLVSRSPNLRSLRLNRSVSVDTL
                     AKILLRTPNLEDLGTGNLTDDFQTESYFKLTSALEKCKMLRSLSGFWDASPVCLSFIYP
                     LCAQLTGLNLSYAPTLDASDLTKMISRCVKLQRLWVLDCISDKGLQVVASSCKDLQELR
                     VFPSDFYVAGYSAVTEEGLVAVSLGCPKLNSLLYFCHQMTNAALVTVAKNCPNFTRFRL
                     CILEPGKPDVVTSQPLDEGFGAIVRECKGLQRLSISGLLTDKVFMYIGKYAKQLEMLSI
                     AFAGDSDKGMMHVMNGCKNLRKLEIRDSPFGDAALLGNFARYETMRSLWMSSCNVTLKG
                     CQVLASKMPMLNVEVINERDGSNEMEENHGDLPKVEKLYVYRTTAGARDDAPNFVKIL"
     primer_bind     complement(1966..1982)
                     /label=M13 rev
                     /note="common sequencing primer, one of multiple similar
                     variants"
     primer_bind     complement(1966..1982)
                     /label=M13 Reverse
                     /note="In lacZ gene. Also called M13-rev"
     primer_bind     complement(1979..2001)
                     /label=M13/pUC Reverse
                     /note="In lacZ gene"
     protein_bind    1990..2006
                     /label=lac operator
                     /bound_moiety="lac repressor encoded by lacI"
                     /note="The lac repressor binds to the lac operator to
                     inhibit transcription in E. coli. This inhibition can be
                     relieved by adding lactose or
                     isopropyl-beta-D-thiogalactopyranoside (IPTG)."
     promoter        complement(2014..2044)
                     /label=lac promoter
                     /note="promoter for the E. coli lac operon"
     protein_bind    2059..2080
                     /label=CAP binding site
                     /bound_moiety="E. coli catabolite activator protein"
                     /note="CAP binding activates transcription in the presence
                     of cAMP."
     primer_bind     complement(2197..2214)
                     /label=L4440
                     /note="L4440 vector, forward primer"
     rep_origin      complement(2368..2956)
                     /direction=LEFT
                     /label=ori
                     /note="high-copy-number ColE1/pMB1/pBR322/pUC origin of
                     replication"
     primer_bind     complement(2448..2467)
                     /label=pBR322ori-F
                     /note="pBR322 origin, forward primer"
     CDS             complement(3127..3987)
                     /codon_start=1
                     /gene="bla"
                     /product="beta-lactamase"
                     /label=AmpR
                     /note="confers resistance to ampicillin, carbenicillin, and
                     related antibiotics"
                     /translation="MSIQHFRVALIPFFAAFCLPVFAHPETLVKVKDAEDQLGARVGYI
                     ELDLNSGKILESFRPEERFPMMSTFKVLLCGAVLSRIDAGQEQLGRRIHYSQNDLVEYS
                     PVTEKHLTDGMTVRELCSAAITMSDNTAANLLLTTIGGPKELTAFLHNMGDHVTRLDRW
                     EPELNEAIPNDERDTTMPVAMATTLRKLLTGELLTLASRQQLIDWMEADKVAGPLLRSA
                     LPAGWFIADKSGAGERGSRGIIAALGPDGKPSRIVVIYTTGSQATMDERNRQIAEIGAS
                     LIKHW"
     primer_bind     3750..3769
                     /label=Amp-R
                     /note="Ampicillin resistance gene, reverse primer"
     promoter        complement(3988..4092)
                     /gene="bla"
                     /label=AmpR promoter
     primer_bind     4160..4178
                     /label=pBRforEco
                     /note="pBR322 vectors, upsteam of EcoRI site, forward
                     primer"
     primer_bind     complement(4216..4238)
                     /label=pGEX 3'
                     /note="pGEX vectors, reverse primer"
     primer_bind     4338..4357
                     /label=pRS-marker
                     /note="pRS vectors, use to sequence yeast selectable
                     marker"
     primer_bind     4551..4573
                     /label=M13/pUC Forward
                     /note="In lacZ gene"
     primer_bind     4565..4582
                     /label=M13 Forward
                     /note="In lacZ gene. Also called M13-F20 or M13 (-21)
                     Forward"
     primer_bind     4566..4582
                     /label=M13 fwd
                     /note="common sequencing primer, one of multiple similar
                     variants"
     protein_bind    5696..5729
                     /label=loxP
                     /bound_moiety="Cre recombinase"
                     /note="Cre-mediated recombination occurs in the 8-bp core
                     sequence (GCATACAT)."
     promoter        5946..6353
                     /gene="S. cerevisiae TEF1"
                     /label=TEF1 promoter
                     /note="promoter for EF-1-alpha"
     CDS             6385..7095
                     /codon_start=1
                     /product="yeast-enhanced green fluorescent protein"
                     /label=yeGFP
                     /note="codons optimized for translation in S. cerevisiae
                     and C. albicans"
                     /translation="SKGEELFTGVVPILVELDGDVNGHKFSVSGEGEGDATYGKLTLKF
                     ICTTGKLPVPWPTLVTTFGYGVQCFARYPDHMKQHDFFKSAMPEGYVQERTIFFKDDGN
                     YKTRAEVKFEGDTLVNRIELKGIDFKEDGNILGHKLEYNYNSHNVYIMADKQKNGIKVN
                     FKIRHNIEDGSVQLADHYQQNTPIGDGPVLLPDNHYLSTQSALSKDPNEKRDHMVLLEF
                     VTAAGITHGMDELYK"
     terminator      7111..7381
                     /gene="S. cerevisae PGK1"
                     /label=PGK1 terminator
                     /note="transcription terminator for 3-phosphoglycerate
                     kinase gene"
ORIGIN
        1 ctagcaaaat gacctatttc ccagaagaag tcgttgaaca catcttctct ttcttgccag
       61 ctcaaagaga tagaaatact gtttccttgg tttgtaaggt ttggtatgaa atcgaaagat
      121 tgagtagacg tggtgttttc gtcggtaatt gttacgctgt tagagctggt agagttgctg
      181 ctagattccc aaatgttaga gccttgactg tcaaaggtaa accacatttt gctgacttta
      241 acttggtccc accagattgg ggtggttatg ctggtccatg gattgaagct gccgctagag
      301 gttgtcacgg tttggaagaa ttgcgtatga aaagaatggt cgtttctgac gaatctttgg
      361 aattattggc ccgttctttt ccaagattca gagctttggt tttgatctct tgtgaaggtt
      421 tcagtactga cggtttggct gccgttgctt cccattgtaa attattgaga gaattggact
      481 tgcaagaaaa tgaagtcgaa gatagaggtc caagatggtt atcttgtttt ccagactctt
      541 gtacttcttt ggtctctttg aacttcgctt gtattaaggg tgaagtcaac gctggttctt
      601 tagaaagatt ggtctcccgt tctccaaact tacgttcttt gagattgaat cgttctgttt
      661 ccgttgatac cttggctaaa atcttattga gaaccccaaa cttggaagac ttaggtactg
      721 gtaacttgac cgacgatttc caaactgaat cctactttaa attaacttct gctttagaaa
      781 agtgtaagat gttgagatcc ttatctggtt tttgggacgc ctctccagtc tgtttatctt
      841 ttatctatcc attgtgtgct caattaactg gtttaaactt atcttacgct ccaaccttgg
      901 atgctagtga cttaaccaag atgattagta gatgtgttaa gttacaaaga ttatgggttt
      961 tagattgtat ttccgataag ggtttacaag tcgttgctag tagctgtaag gatttgcaag
     1021 aattaagagt ctttccaagt gatttttacg ttgctggtta cagcgctgtt actgaagaag
     1081 gtttggtcgc tgtttctttg ggttgtccaa agttgaacag cttattgtac ttttgtcatc
     1141 aaatgactaa tgctgcctta gtcactgttg ctaagaactg tccaaacttc acccgtttca
     1201 gattgtgtat tttggaacca ggtaaaccag acgttgtcac ctcccaacca ttggatgaag
     1261 gtttcggtgc tatcgttaga gaatgtaagg gtttgcaaag attatctatc tctggtttgt
     1321 taactgacaa agttttcatg tacatcggta aatatgccaa acaattagaa atgttgagca
     1381 ttgctttcgc tggtgactct gacaagggta tgatgcacgt tatgaatggt tgtaagaatt
     1441 tgagaaagtt ggaaattaga gattctccat tcggtgacgc tgccttattg ggtaattttg
     1501 ctagatacga aactatgaga agtttgtgga tgagttcctg taacgttacc ttgaaaggtt
     1561 gtcaagtctt agccagcaag atgccaatgt tgaacgtcga agtcatcaac gaaagagacg
     1621 gtagtaacga aatggaagaa aatcacggtg acttaccaaa ggtagaaaag ttgtacgtat
     1681 acagaactac tgctggtgct agagatgatg ctccaaattt cgtaaagatt ttgtaaagga
     1741 ctatttgcaa agggaaggga tgctaaggta gagggtgaac gttacagaaa agcaggctgg
     1801 gaagcatatt tgagaagatg cggccagcaa aactaaaaaa ctgtattata agtaaatgca
     1861 tgtatactaa actcacaaat tagagcttca atttaattat atcagttatt acccgggaat
     1921 ctcggtcgta atgatttaaa tgcatgcaag cttggcgtaa tcatggtcat agctgtttcc
     1981 tgtgtgaaat tgttatccgc tcacaattcc acacaacata cgagccggaa gcataaagtg
     2041 taaagcctgg ggtgcctaat gagtgagcta actcacatta attgcgttgc gctcactgcc
     2101 cgctttccag tcgggaaacc tgtcgtgcca gctgcattaa tgaatcggcc aacgcgcggg
     2161 gagaggcggt ttgcgtattg ggcgctcttc cgcttcctcg ctcactgact cgctgcgctc
     2221 ggtcgttcgg ctgcggcgag cggtatcagc tcactcaaag gcggtaatac ggttatccac
     2281 agaatcaggg gataacgcag gaaagaacat gtgagcaaaa ggccagcaaa aggccaggaa
     2341 ccgtaaaaag gccgcgttgc tggcgttttt ccataggctc cgcccccctg acgagcatca
     2401 caaaaatcga cgctcaagtc agaggtggcg aaacccgaca ggactataaa gataccaggc
     2461 gtttccccct ggaagctccc tcgtgcgctc tcctgttccg accctgccgc ttaccggata
     2521 cctgtccgcc tttctccctt cgggaagcgt ggcgctttct catagctcac gctgtaggta
     2581 tctcagttcg gtgtaggtcg ttcgctccaa gctgggctgt gtgcacgaac cccccgttca
     2641 gcccgaccgc tgcgccttat ccggtaacta tcgtcttgag tccaacccgg taagacacga
     2701 cttatcgcca ctggcagcag ccactggtaa caggattagc agagcgaggt atgtaggcgg
     2761 tgctacagag ttcttgaagt ggtggcctaa ctacggctac actagaagaa cagtatttgg
     2821 tatctgcgct ctgctgaagc cagttacctt cggaaaaaga gttggtagct cttgatccgg
     2881 caaacaaacc accgctggta gcggtggttt ttttgtttgc aagcagcaga ttacgcgcag
     2941 aaaaaaagga tctcaagaag atcctttgat cttttctacg gggtctgacg ctcagtggaa
     3001 cgaaaactca cgttaaggga ttttggtcat gagattatca aaaaggatct tcacctagat
     3061 ccttttaaat taaaaatgaa gttttaaatc aatctaaagt atatatgagt aaacttggtc
     3121 tgacagttac caatgcttaa tcagtgaggc acctatctca gcgatctgtc tatttcgttc
     3181 atccatagtt gcctgactcc ccgtcgtgta gataactacg atacgggagg gcttaccatc
     3241 tggccccagt gctgcaatga taccgcgaga cccacgctca ccggctccag atttatcagc
     3301 aataaaccag ccagccggaa gggccgagcg cagaagtggt cctgcaactt tatccgcctc
     3361 catccagtct attaattgtt gccgggaagc tagagtaagt agttcgccag ttaatagttt
     3421 gcgcaacgtt gttgccattg ctacaggcat cgtggtgtca cgctcgtcgt ttggtatggc
     3481 ttcattcagc tccggttccc aacgatcaag gcgagttaca tgatccccca tgttgtgcaa
     3541 aaaagcggtt agctccttcg gtcctccgat cgttgtcaga agtaagttgg ccgcagtgtt
     3601 atcactcatg gttatggcag cactgcataa ttctcttact gtcatgccat ccgtaagatg
     3661 cttttctgtg actggtgagt actcaaccaa gtcattctga gaatagtgta tgcggcgacc
     3721 gagttgctct tgcccggcgt caatacggga taataccgcg ccacatagca gaactttaaa
     3781 agtgctcatc attggaaaac gttcttcggg gcgaaaactc tcaaggatct taccgctgtt
     3841 gagatccagt tcgatgtaac ccactcgtgc acccaactga tcttcagcat cttttacttt
     3901 caccagcgtt tctgggtgag caaaaacagg aaggcaaaat gccgcaaaaa agggaataag
     3961 ggcgacacgg aaatgttgaa tactcatact cttccttttt caatattatt gaagcattta
     4021 tcagggttat tgtctcatga gcggatacat atttgaatgt atttagaaaa ataaacaaat
     4081 aggggttccg cgcacatttc cccgaaaagt gccacctgac gtctaagaaa ccattattat
     4141 catgacatta acctataaaa ataggcgtat cacgaggccc tttcgtctcg cgcgtttcgg
     4201 tgatgacggt gaaaacctct gacacatgca gctcccggag acggtcacag cttgtctgta
     4261 agcggatgcc gggagcagac aagcccgtca gggcgcgtca gcgggtgttg gcgggtgtcg
     4321 gggctggctt aactatgcgg catcagagca gattgtactg agagtgcacc atatgcggtg
     4381 tgaaataccg cacagatgcg taaggagaaa ataccgcatc aggcgccatt cgccattcag
     4441 gctgcgcaac tgttgggaag ggcgatcggt gcgggcctct tcgctattac gccagctggc
     4501 gaaaggggga tgtgctgcaa ggcgattaag ttgggtaacg ccagggtttt cccagtcacg
     4561 acgttgtaaa acgacggcca gtgaattcat ttaaattttt ttgattcggt aatctccgaa
     4621 cagaaggaag aacgaaggaa ggagcacaga cttagattgg tatatatacg catatgtagt
     4681 gttgaagaaa catgaaattg cccagtattc ttaacccaac tgcacagaac aaaaacctgc
     4741 aggaaacgaa gataaaacat gtccacaaaa tcatatacca gtagagctga gactcatgca
     4801 agtccggttg catcgaaact tttacgttta atggatgaaa agaagaccaa tttgtgtgct
     4861 tctcttgacg ttcgttcgac tgatgagcta ttgaaacttg ttgaaacgtt gggtccatac
     4921 atttgccttt tgaaaacaca cgttgatatc ttggatgatt tcagttatga gggtactgtc
     4981 gttccattga aagcattggc agagaaatac aagttcttga tatttgagga cagaaaattc
     5041 gccgatatcg gtaacacagt caaattacaa tatacatcgg gcgtttaccg tatcgcagaa
     5101 tggtctgata tcaccaacgc ccacggggtt actggtgctg gtattgttgc tggcttgaaa
     5161 caaggtgcgc aagaggtcac caaagaacca aggggattat tgatgcttgc tgaattgtct
     5221 tccaagggtt ctctagcaca cggtgaatat actaagggta ccgttgatat tgcaaagagt
     5281 gataaagatt tcgttattgg gttcattgct cagaacgata tgggaggaag agaagaaggg
     5341 tttgattggc taatcatgac cccaggtgta ggtttagacg acaaaggcga tgcattgggt
     5401 cagcagtaca gaaccgtcga cgaagttgta agtggtggat cagatatcat cattgttggc
     5461 agaggacttt tcgccaaggg tagagatcct aaggttgaag gtgaaagata cagaaatgct
     5521 ggatgggaag cgtaccaaaa gagaatcagc gctccccatt aattatacag gaaacttaat
     5581 agaacaaatc acatatttaa tctaatagcc acctgcattg gcacggtgca acactacttc
     5641 aacttcatct tacaaaaaga tcacgtgatc tgttgtattg ggatctctag acctaataac
     5701 ttcgtatagc atacattata cgaagttata ttaagggttg ctcgaccaga aagcgaccac
     5761 ccaactttgg ctgataatag cgtataaaca atgcatactt tgtacgttca aaatacaatg
     5821 cagtagatat atttatgcat attacatata atacatatca cataggaagc aacaggcgcg
     5881 ttggactttt aattttcgag gaccgcgaat ccttacatca cacccaatcc cccacaagtg
     5941 atcccccaca caccatagct tcaaaatgtt tctactcctt ttttactctt ccagattttc
     6001 tcggactccg cgcatcgccg taccacttca aaacacccaa gcacagcata ctaaatttcc
     6061 cctctttctt cctctagggt gtcgttaatt acccgtacta aaggtttgga aaagaaaaaa
     6121 gagaccgcct cgtttctttt tcttcgtcga aaaaggcaat aaaaattttt atcacgtttc
     6181 tttttcttga aaattttttt ttttgatttt tttctctttc gatgacctcc cattgatatt
     6241 taagttaata aacggtcttc aatttctcaa gtttcagttt catttttctt gttctattac
     6301 aacttttttt acttcttgct cattagaaag aaagcatagc aatctaatct aagttttaat
     6361 tacaaactcg agaaaatggg atcctctaaa ggtgaagaat tattcactgg tgttgtccca
     6421 attttggttg aattagatgg tgatgttaat ggtcacaaat tttctgtctc cggtgaaggt
     6481 gaaggtgatg ctacttacgg taaattgacc ttaaaattta tttgtactac tggtaaattg
     6541 ccagttccat ggccaacctt agtcactact ttcggttatg gtgttcaatg ttttgcgaga
     6601 tacccagatc atatgaaaca acatgacttt ttcaagtctg ccatgccaga aggttatgtt
     6661 caagaaagaa ctattttttt caaagatgac ggtaactaca agaccagagc tgaagtcaag
     6721 tttgaaggtg ataccttagt taatagaatc gaattaaaag gtattgattt taaagaagat
     6781 ggtaacattt taggtcacaa attggaatac aactataact ctcacaatgt ttacatcatg
     6841 gctgacaaac aaaagaatgg tatcaaagtt aacttcaaaa ttagacacaa cattgaagat
     6901 ggttctgttc aattagctga ccattatcaa caaaatactc caattggtga tggtccagtc
     6961 ttgttaccag acaaccatta cttatccact caatctgcct tatccaaaga tccaaacgaa
     7021 aagagagacc acatggtctt gttagaattt gttactgctg ctggtattac ccatggtatg
     7081 gatgaattgt acaaaagatc ttaaactagt attgaattga attgaaatcg atagatcaat
     7141 ttttttcttt tctctttccc catcctttac gctaaaataa tagtttattt tattttttga
     7201 atatttttta tttatatacg tatatataga ctattattta tcttttaatg attattaaga
     7261 tttttattaa aaaaaaattc gctcctcttt taatgccttt atgcagtttt tttttcccat
     7321 tcgatatttc tatgttcggg ttcagcgtat tttaagttta ataactcgaa aattctgcgt
     7381 tcgttaaagc tttcgagaag gatattattt gcggccgcga ttgcaagaat tgatctccct
     7441 catcgatgtc ataaatcagt aaatataaac attaaataca ttacacgtag ccacccgctg
     7501 tatagcataa aactaactta aaattattca tatgcgtttc ccggggccga agcgttattg
     7561 ccgatattcg gtagccgatt ccgctggctt tttttttttg aacgaggcaa aaaagtttcg
     7621 tgactgaact tcttcgtcac tggttttgtt gataattttt atcgtttttt acttcgagat
     7681 tgaaaacagt gttctgaatt ttagcaacga tatcgcaccg cacgtttagc ctgatcaaac
     7741 cttatatata cctctacctt aaaatatata tatatatagt attcgaattc cgaattgtgt
     7801 gtctccgcgg ttagtgattg ttatacacaa acagaataca ggaaagtaaa tcaatacaat
     7861 aataaatt
//
